>Addgene plasmid #11354 | 3X ERE TATA luc | addgene full sequence | sequence record 372942 | Addgene NGS Result
CCTCGATATGTGCATCTGTAAAAGCAATTGTTCCAGGAACCAGGGCGTATCTCTTCATAGCCTTATGCAG
TTGCTCTCCAGCGGTTCCATCCTCTAGAGGATAGAATGGCGCCGGGCCTTTCTTTATGTTTTTGGCGTCT
TCCATTTTACCAACAGTACCGGAATGCCAAGCTTGCATGCCTGCAGGTCGACTCTAGAGGATCCGTCTCC
AGAATGAGGGCCGAGCTCCCCCCACCCCCTTTTATAGCCCGAATTCATCGATGATATCAGATCTAGGTCA
CAGTGACCTGCGGATCTAGGTCACAGTGACCTGCGGATCCGCAGGTCACTGTGACCTAGATCTCGAGCTA
GCACGCGTAAGAGCTCGGTACCTCCCGGGTTATGTTAGCTCAGTTACAGTACCATAAGATACATTGATGA
GTTTGGACAAACCACAACTAGAATGCAGTGAAAAAAATGCTTTATTTGTGAAATTTGTGATGCTATTGCT
TTATTTGTAACCATTATAAGCTGCAATAAACAAGTTAACAACAACAATTGCATTCATTTTATGTTTCAGG
TTCAGGGGGAGGTGTGGGAGGTTTTTTAAAGCAAGTAAAACCTCCACGTACCTTAATATTACTTACTTAT
CATGGTAGCTTGGGCTGGCGTAATAGCGAAGAGGCCCGCACCGATCGCCCTTCCCAACAGTTGCGCAGCC
TGAATGGCGAATGGCAAATTGTAAGCGTTAATATTTTGTTAAAATTCGCGTTAAATTTTTGTTAAATCAG
CTCATTTTTTAACCAATAGGCCGAAATCGGCAAAATCCCTTATAAATCAAAAGAATAGACCGAGATAGGG
T
[37 nt withheld, positions 842-878]
AAAGAACGTGGACTCCAACGTCAAAGG
[49 nt withheld, positions 906-954]
T
[91 nt withheld, positions 956-1046]
G
[124 nt withheld, positions 1048-1171]
CAGGTGGCACTTTTCGGGGAAATGTGCGCGGAACCCCTATTTGTTTATTTTTCTAAATACATTCAAATAT
GTATCCGCTCATGAGACAATAACCCTGATAAATGCTTCAATAATATTGAAAAAGGAAGAGTATGAGTATT
CAACATTTCCGTGTCGCCCTTATTCCCTTTTTTGCGGCATTTTGCCTTCCTGTTTTTGCTCACCCAGAAA
CGCTGGTGAAAGTAAAAGATGCTGAAGATCAGTTGGGTGCACGAGTGGGTTACATCGAACTGGATCTCAA
CAGCGGTAAGATCCTTGAGAGTTTTCGCCCCGAAGAACGTTTTCCAATGATGAGCACTTTTAAAGTTCTG
CTATGTGGCGCGGTATTATCCCGTATTGACGCCGGGCAAGAGCAACTCGGTCGCCGCATACACTATTCTC
AGAATGACTTGGTTGAGTACTCACCAGTCACAGAAAAGCATCTTACGGATGGCATGACAGTAAGAGAATT
ATGCAGTGCTGCCATAACCATGAGTGATAACACTGCGGCCAACTTACTTCTGACAACGATCGGAGGACCG
AAGGAGCTAACCGCTTTTTTGCACAACATGGGGGATCATGTAACTCGCCTTGATCGTTGGGAACCGGAGC
TGAATGAAGCCATACCAAACGACGAGCGTGACACCACGATGCCTGTAGCAATGGCAACAACGTTGCGCAA
ACTATTAACTGGCGAACTACTTACTCTAGCTTCCCGGCAACAATTAATAGACTGGATGGAGGCGGATAAA
GTTGCAGGACCACTTCTGCGCTCGGCCCTTCCGGCTGGCTGGTTTATTGCTGATAAATCTGGAGCCGGTG
AGCGTGGGTCTCGCGGTATCATTGCAGCACTGGGGCCAGATGGTAAGCCCTCCCGTATCGTAGTTATCTA
CACGACGGGGAGTCAGGCAACTATGGATGAACGAAATAGACAGATCGCTGAGATAGGTGCCTCACTGATT
AAGCATTGGTAACTGTCAGACCAAGTTTACTCATATATACTTTAGATTGATTTAAAACTTCATTTTTAAT
TTAAAAGGATCTAGGTGAAGATCCTTTTTGATAATCTCATGACCAAAATCCCTTAACGTGAGTTTTCGTT
CCACTGAGCGTCAGACCCCGTAGAAAAGATCAAAGGATCTTCTTGAGATCCTTTTTTTCTGCGCGTAATC
TGCTGCTTGCAAACAAAAAAACCACCGCTACCAGCGGTGGTTTGTTTGCCGGATCAAGAGCTACCAACTC
TTTTTCCGAAGGTAACTGGCTTCAGCAGAGCGCAGATACCAAATACTGTTCTTCTAGTGTAGCCGTAGTT
AGGCCACCACTTCAAGAACTCTGTAGCACCGCCTACATACCTCGCTCTGCTAATCCTGTTACCAGTGGCT
GCTGCCAGTGGCGATAAGTCGTGTCTTACCGGGTTGGACTCAAGACGATAGTTACCGGATAAGGCGCAGC
GGTCGGGCTGAACGGGGGGTTCGTGCACACAGCCCAGCTTGGAGCGAACGACCTACACCGAACTGAGATA
CCTACAGCGTGAGCTATGAGAAAGCGCCACGCTTCCCGAAGGGAGAAAGGCGGACAGGTATCCGGTAAGC
GGCAGGGTCGGAACAGGAGAGCGCACGAGGGAGCTTCCAGGGGGAAACGCCTGGTATCTTTATAGTCCTG
TCGGGTTTCGCCACCTCTGACTTGAGCGTCGATTTTTGTGATGCTCGTCAGGGGGGCGGAGCCTATGGAA
AAACGCCAGCAACGCGGCCTTTTTACGGTTCCTGGCCTTTTGCTGGCCTTTTGCTCACATGTTCTTTCCT
GCGTTATCCCCTGATTCTGTGGATAACCGTATTACCGCCTTTGAGTGAGCTGATACCGCTCGCCGCAGCC
GAACGACCGAGCGCAGCGAGTCAGTGAGCGAGGAAGCGGAAGAGCGCTGCCGGCACCTGTCCTACGAGTT
GCATGATAAAGAAGACAGTCATAAGTGCGGCGACGATAGTCATGCCCCGCGCCCACCGGAAGGAGCTGAC
TGGGTTGAAGGCTCTCAAGGGCATCGGTCGACGGATCCAGACATGATAAGATACATTGATGAGTTTGGAC
AAACCACAACTAGAATGCAGTGAAAAAAATGCTTTATTTGTGAAATTTGTGATGCTATTGCTTTATTTGT
AACCATTATAAGCTGCAATAAACAAGTTAACAACAACAATTGCATTCATTTTATGTTTCAGGTTCAGGGG
GAGGTGTGGGAGGTTTTTTAAAGCAAGTAAAACCTCTACAAATGTGGTATGGCTGATTATGATCTCTAGT
CAAGGCACTATACATCAAATATTCCTTATTAACCCCTTTACAAATTAAAAAGCTAAAGGTACACAATTTT
TGAGCATAGTTATTAATAGCAGACACTCTATGCCTGTGTGGAGTAAGAAAAAACAGTATGTTATGATTAT
AACTGTTATGCCTACTTATAAAGGTTACAGAATATTTTTCCATAATTTTCTTGTATAGCAGTGCAGCTTT
TTCCTTTGTGGTGTAAATAGCAAAGCAAGCAAGAGTTCTATTACTAAACACAGCATGACTCAAAAAACTT
AGCAATTCTGAAGGAAAGTCCTTGGGGTCTTCTACCTTTCTCTTCTTTTTTGGAGGAGTAGAATGTTGAG
AGTCAGCAGTAGCCTCATCATCACTAGATGGCATTTCTTCTGAGCAAAACAGGTTTTCCTCATTAAAGGC
ATTCCACCACTGCTCCCATTCATCAGTTCCATAGGTTGGAATCTAAAATACACAAACAATTAGAATCAGT
AGTTTAACACATTATACACTTAAAAATTTTATATTTACCTTAGAGCTTTAAATCTCTGTAGGTAGTTTGT
CCAATTATGTCACACCACAGAAGTAAGGTTCCTTCACAAAGATCCGGCGAATTTCTGCCATTCATCCGCT
TATTATCACTTATTCAGGCGTAGCAACCAGGCGTTTAAGGGCACCAATAACTGCCTTAAAAAAATTACGC
CCCGCCCTGCCACTCATCGCAGTATTACAATAGCTAAGAATTTCGTCATCGCTGAATACAGTTACATTTT
ACAATTTGGACTTTCCGCCCTTCTTGGCCTTTATGAGGATCTCTCTGATTTTTCTTGCGTCGAGTTTTCC
GGTAAGACCTTTCGGTACTTCGTCCACAAACACAACTCCTCCGCGCAACTTTTTCGCGGTTGTTACTTGA
CTGGCGACGTAATCCACGATCTCTTTTTCCGTCATCGTCTTTCCGTGCTCCAAAACAACAACGGCGGCGG
GAAGTTCACCGGCGTCATCGTCGGGAAGACCTGCCACGCCCGCGTCGAAGATGTTGGGGTGTTGTAACAA
TATCGATTCCAATTCAGCGGGGGCCACCTGATATCCTTTGTATTTAATTAAAGACTTCAAGCGGTCAACT
ATGAAGAAGTGTTCGTCTTCGTCCCAGTAAGCTATGTCTCCAGAATGTAGCCATCCATCCTTGTCAATCA
AGGCGTTGGTCGCTTCCGGATTGTTTACATAACCGGACATAATCATAGGTCCTCTGACACATAATTCGCC
TCTCTGATTAACGCCCAGCGTTTTCCCGGTATCCAGATCCACAACCTTCGCTTCAAAAAATGGAACAACT
TTACCGACCGCGCCCGGTTTATCATCCCCCTCGGGTGTAATCAGAATAGCTGATGTAGTCTCAGTGAGCC
CATATCCTTGTCGTATCCCTGGAAGATGGAAGCGTTTTGCAACCGCTTCCCCGACTTCTTTCGAAAGAGG
TGCGCCCCCAGAAGCAATTTCGTGTAAATTAGATAAATCGTATTTGTCAATCAGAGTGCTTTTGGCGAAG
AATGAAAATAGGGTTGGTACTAGCAACGCACTTTGAATTTTGTAATCCTGAAGGGATCGTAAAAACAGCT
CTTCTTCAAATCTATACATTAAGACGACTCGAAATCCACATATCAAATATCCGAGTGTAGTAAACATTCC
AAAACCGTGATGGAATGGAACAACACTTAAAATCGCAGTATCCGGAATGATTTGATTGCCAAAAATAGGA
TCTCTGGCATGCGAGAATCTGACGCAGGCAGTTCTATGCGGAAGGGCCACACCCTTAGGTAACCCAGTAG
ATCCAGAGGAATTCATTATCAGTGCAATTGTTTTGTCACGATCAAAGGACTCTGGTACAAAATCGTATTC
ATTAAAACCGGGAGGTAGATGAGATGTGACGAACGTGTACATCGACTGAAATCCCTGGTAATCCGTTTTA
GAATCCATGATAATAATTTTCTGGATTATTGGTAATTTTTTTTGCACGTTCAAAATTTTTTGCAACCCCT
TTTTGGAAACAAACACTACGGTAGGCTGCGAAATGTTCATACTGTTGAGCAATTCACGTTCATTATAAAT
GTCGTTCGCGGGCGCAACTGCAACTCCGATAAATAACGCGCCCAACACCGGCATAAAGAATTGAAGAGAG
TTTTCACTGCATACGACGATTCTGTGATTTGTATTCAGCCCATATCGTTTCATAGCTTCTGCCAACCGAA
CGGACATTTCGAAGTATTCCGCGTACGTGATGTTCA
Features (pLannotate 1.2.2; 15 found; start..end, strand, type, name):
    169..204     -  misc_feature   MCS (fragment): pUC18/19 multiple cloning site
    405..526     -  polyA_signal   SV40 poly(A) signal: SV40 polyadenylation signal
    644..711     +  CDS            lacZα (fragment): LacZα fragment of β-galactosidase; lacZ fragment
    743..1171    -  rep_origin     f1 ori (sequence partly withheld): f1 bacteriophage origin of replication; arrow indicates direction of (+) strand synthesis
   1198..1302    +  promoter       AmpR promoter: bla
   1303..2163    +  CDS            AmpR: β-lactamase; bla; confers resistance to ampicillin, carbenicillin, and related antibiotics
   2334..2922    +  rep_origin     ori: high-copy-number ColE1/pMB1/pBR322/pUC origin of replication
   3102..3234    -  CDS            TcR (fragment): tetracycline efflux protein; tet; confers resistance to tetracycline
   3235..3369    -  polyA_signal   SV40 poly(A) signal: SV40 polyadenylation signal
   3392..3475    -  CDS            large T antigen (fragment): large T antigen from SV40 (simian virus 40)
   3794..3814    -  CDS            SV40 NLS: nuclear localization signal of SV40 (simian virus 40) large T antigen
   3944..4009    -  intron         small t intron: SV40 (simian virus 40) small t antigen intron
   4011..4085    -  CDS            small t antigen (fragment): SV40 (simian virus 40) small t antigen
   4175..4205    -  CDS            CmR (fragment): chloramphenicol acetyltransferase confers resistance to chloramphenicol
   4253..145     -  CDS            LUCI_PHOPY (across the origin): Experimental evidence at protein level: Swiss-Prot protein existence level 1. Produces green light with a wavelength of 562 nm. From Photinus pyralis (Common eastern firefly) (Lampyris pyralis).
