[The description below was written by a language model from this plasmid's Addgene catalogue record and pLannotate feature annotations shown in this document.]
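Description:
3X ERE TATA luc is an estrogen-responsive firefly luciferase reporter built on the pGL2-TATA-Inr backbone. Three copies of the vitellogenin estrogen response element (ERE), a palindromic binding site for estrogen receptors, were inserted at a BglII site that was retained on both sides. As the backbone name implies, they sit upstream of a minimal TATA/initiator promoter. The automated annotation does not pick up either the EREs or the minimal promoter, which is expected for such short elements, so their exact position comes from the catalogue fields rather than the feature table. The catalogue lists the insert species as human, although the depositor describes the element only as the vitellogenin ERE.

The sequenced record is 5,757 nt. It carries the Photinus pyralis luciferase coding sequence, which spans the numbering origin on the reverse strand. Downstream of it lie the SV40 small t antigen intron and an SV40 late-region polyadenylation signal, which provide processing of the reporter transcript in mammalian cells. A second SV40 poly(A) signal lies upstream of the response element/promoter region, an arrangement generally used to reduce read-through transcription from the backbone and so lower background. The short fragments annotated as large T, small t, TcR, CmR and lacZα are remnants of the backbone's construction, not functional genes.

The plasmid is propagated in E. coli at high copy from a ColE1/pUC-type origin under ampicillin selection (AmpR with its bla promoter), and an f1 origin is also present. Although it is catalogued as a bacterial expression/luciferase vector, its design suits transient transfection assays. There, ligand-activated estrogen receptor binds the EREs and drives luciferase, giving a readout of ERα or ERβ transcriptional activity and of responses to estrogens and antiestrogens.
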