Addgene plasmid #11354: 3X ERE TATA luc
Purpose: Luciferase reporter containing three copies of vitellogenin Estrogen Response Element
Depositing lab: Donald McDonnell. Depositing organization: Duke University. Publication: The estrogen receptor beta-isoform (ERbeta) of the human estrogen receptor modulates ERalpha transcriptional activity and is a key regulator of the cellular response to estrogens and antiestrogens. Hall JM, McDonnell DP. Endocrinology. 1999 Dec . 140(12):5566-78. 10.1210/endo.140.12.7179 PubMed 10579320.
Backbone
  Vector backbone: pGL2-TATA-Inr
  Backbone manufacturer: Stratagene
  Backbone size w/o insert (bp): 5600
  Vector type: Bacterial Expression, Luciferase
Growth in bacteria
  Bacterial resistance: Ampicillin, 100 μg/mL
  Growth temperature: 37°C
  Growth strain: DH5alpha
  Copy number: High Copy
Gene/Insert
  Gene/Insert name: ERE
  Species: H. sapiens (human)
  Cloning method: Restriction Enzyme; 5′ cloning site BglII (not destroyed); 3′ cloning site BglII (not destroyed)
  Sequencing primers: 5′ lucNrev
Terms and licenses: Academic/Nonprofit Terms; Industry Terms: Not Available to Industry
Depositor comments: Three copies of vitellogenin Estrogen Response Element (ERE). ERE sequence is: GGTCA CAG TGACC.
How to cite: 3X ERE TATA luc was a gift from Donald McDonnell (Addgene plasmid # 11354 ; http://n2t.net/addgene:11354 ; RRID:Addgene_11354)
