>Addgene plasmid #11354 | 3X ERE TATA luc | addgene partial sequence | sequence record 18231 | 11354 with LucNrev
GGCGCCGGGCCTTTCTTTATGTTTTTGGCGTCTTCCATTTTACCAACAGTACCGGAATGCCAAGCTTGCA
TGCCTGCAGGTCGACTCTAGAGGATCCGTCTCCAGAATGAGGGCCGAGCTCCCCCCACCCCCTTTTATAG
CCCGAATTCATCGATGATATCAGATCTAGGTCACAGTGACCTGCGGATCTAGGTCACAGTGACCTGCGGA
TCCGCAGGTCACTGTGACCTAGATCTCGAGCTAGCACGCGTAAGAGCTCGGTACCTCCCGGGTTATGTTA
GCTCAGTTACAGTACCATAAGATACATTGATGAGTTTGGACAAACCACAACTAGAATGCAGTGAAAAAAA
TGCTTTATTTGTGAAATTTGTGATGCTATTGCTTTATTTGTAACCATTATAAGCTGCAATAAACAAGTTA
ACAACAACAATTGCATTCATTTTATGTTTCAGGTTCAGGGGGAGGTGTGGGAGGTTTTTTAAAGCAAGTA
AAACCTCCACGTACCTTAATATTACTTACTTATCATGGTAGCTTGGGCTGGCGTAATAGCGAAGAGGCCC
GCACCGATCGCCCTTCCCAACAGTTGCGCAGCCTGAATGGCGAATGGCAAATTGTAAGCGTTAATATTTT
GTTAAAATTCGCGTTAAATTTTTGTTAAATCAGCTCATTTTTTAACCAATAGGCCGAAATCGGCAAAATC
CCTTATAAATCAAAAGAATAGACCGAGATAGGGT
[37 nt withheld, positions 735-771]
AAAGAACGTGGA
