>Addgene plasmid #11354 | 3X ERE TATA luc | addgene partial sequence | sequence record 156288 | Ppyralis-luc-R 5'-CAGCCCATATCGTTTCATAGCTTCT-3'
AGTATTCCGCGTACGTGATGTTCACCTCGATATGTGCATCTGTAAAAGCAATTGTTCCAGGAACCAGGGC
GTATCTCTTCATAGCCTTATGCAGTTGCTCTCCAGCGGTTCCATCCTCTAGAGGATAGAATGGCGCCGGG
CCTTTCTTTATGTTTTTGGCGTCTTCCATTTTACCAACAGTACCGGAATGCCAAGCTTGCATGCCTGCAG
GTCGACTCTAGAGGATCCGTCTCCAGAATGAGGGCCGAGCTCCCCCCACCCCCTTTTATAGCCCGAATTC
ATCGATGATATCAGATCTAGGTCACAGTGACCTGCGGATCTAGGTCACA
